Addgene plasmid #215867: pSuperCRISPR-sgRNA-RL714-TTTA
Purpose: This plasmid encodes sgRNA that target Renilla luciferase with stretch sequence
Depositing lab: Kumiko Ui-Tei. Depositing organization: The University of Tokyo. Publication: Enhancement of single guide RNA transcription for efficient CRISPR/Cas-based genomic engineering. Ui-Tei K, Maruyama S, Nakano Y. Genome. 2017 Jun;60(6):537-545. doi: 10.1139/gen-2016-0127. Epub 2017 Jan 26. PubMed 28177825.
Backbone
  Vector backbone: pSuper
  Vector type: Mammalian Expression, Retroviral
Growth in bacteria
  Bacterial resistance: Ampicillin, 100 μg/mL
  Growth temperature: 37°C
  Growth strain: NEB Stable
  Copy number: High Copy
Gene/Insert
  Gene/Insert name: sgRNA-RL714 with TTTA stretch
  gRNA/shRNA sequence: Unspecified
  Species: Other
  Cloning method: Restriction Enzyme; 5′ cloning site Unknown (unknown if destroyed)
Terms and licenses: Academic/Nonprofit Terms; Industry Terms: Not Available to Industry
How to cite: pSuperCRISPR-sgRNA-RL714-TTTA was a gift from Kumiko Ui-Tei (Addgene plasmid # 215867 ; http://n2t.net/addgene:215867 ; RRID:Addgene_215867)
