[The description below was written by a language model from this plasmid's Addgene catalogue record and pLannotate feature annotations shown in this document.]
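Description:
pSuperCRISPR-sgRNA-RL714-TTTA is a 6,422-nt mammalian expression and retroviral plasmid built on the pSuper backbone, designed to express a single guide RNA directed against Renilla luciferase. It is propagated in E. coli through a high-copy ColE1/pUC-type origin and selected with ampicillin via the β-lactamase gene. The annotated fragments of lacI, lacZα, rop, bom and the tetracycline resistance gene are backbone remnants with no evident function in the construct.

The retroviral portion comprises a murine embryonic stem cell virus 5' LTR, the MESV Ψ packaging signal, a truncated MMLV gag segment lacking its start codon, and a ΔU3 self-inactivating 3' LTR. With viral proteins supplied in trans by packaging cells, the region between the LTRs can be packaged and integrated, and the U3 deletion silences LTR promoter activity after integration. Within this region, a human H1 RNA polymerase III promoter drives the guide followed by the Streptococcus pyogenes Cas9 gRNA scaffold. This cassette lies in the reverse orientation relative to the viral genome. Next to it, in the forward orientation, a mouse PGK promoter drives puromycin N-acetyltransferase for selection of transfected or transduced mammalian cells. No Cas9 coding sequence is annotated, so the nuclease must be provided separately.

The record does not give the guide sequence, and the spacer is not annotated. The name and insert description indicate a variant carrying a "TTTA" stretch. The associated publication concerns enhancing sgRNA transcription, which suggests that the plasmid tests how such a stretch affects sgRNA output and Renilla luciferase knockout, though the record does not describe the exact change.
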