Features (pLannotate 1.2.2; 22 found; start..end, strand, type, name):
    579..920     +  misc_feature   MESV Ψ: packaging signal of murine embryonic stem cell virus
    987..1403    +  CDS            gag (truncated): truncated Moloney murine leukemia virus (MMLV) gag gene lacking the start codon
   1420..1446    -  misc_feature   MCS (fragment): pBluescript multiple cloning site
   1453..1528    -  misc_RNA       gRNA scaffold: guide RNA scaffold for the Streptococcus pyogenes CRISPR/Cas9 system
   1557..1771    -  promoter       H1 promoter: human H1 RNA promoter
   1782..2281    +  promoter       PGK promoter: mouse phosphoglycerate kinase 1 promoter
   2306..2905    +  CDS            PuroR: puromycin N-acetyltransferase; pac from Streptomyces alboniger; confers resistance to puromycin
   3004..3038    +  LTR            3' LTR (ΔU3) (fragment): self-inactivating 3' long terminal repeat (LTR) from Moloney murine leukemia virus
   3035..3329    +  LTR            3' LTR (ΔU3) (fragment): self-inactivating 3' long terminal repeat (LTR) from Moloney murine leukemia virus
   3491..3507    -  protein_bind   lac operator: The lac repressor binds to the lac operator to inhibit transcription in E. coli. This inhibition can be relieved by adding lactose or isopropyl-β-D-thiogalactopyranoside (IPTG). lac repressor encoded by lacI
   3515..3545    -  promoter       lac promoter: promoter for the E. coli lac operon
   3560..3581    -  protein_bind   CAP binding site: CAP binding activates transcription in the presence of cAMP. E. coli catabolite activator protein
   3594..3686    -  CDS            lacI (fragment): lac repressor; lacI; The lac repressor binds to the lac operator to inhibit transcription in E. coli. This inhibition can be relieved by adding lactose or isopropyl-β-D-thiogalactopyranoside (IPTG).
   3869..4457    -  rep_origin     ori: high-copy-number ColE1/pMB1/pBR322/pUC origin of replication
   4628..5488    -  CDS            AmpR: β-lactamase; bla; confers resistance to ampicillin, carbenicillin, and related antibiotics
   5489..5593    -  promoter       AmpR promoter: bla
   5688..5723    +  CDS            rop (fragment): Rop protein, which maintains plasmids at low copy number; rop
   5825..5924    +  misc_feature   bom (fragment): basis of mobility region from pBR322
   5930..6079    -  CDS            lacZα (fragment): LacZα fragment of β-galactosidase; lacZ fragment
   6079..6280    -  CDS            TcR (fragment): tetracycline efflux protein; tet; confers resistance to tetracycline
   6281..6379    +  CDS            env (fragment): murine leukemia virus gPr80 envelope polyprotein precursor; env; proteolytically cleaved into gp70SU and p15TM subunits
   6421..515     +  LTR            5' LTR (across the origin): 5' long terminal repeat from murine embryonic stem cell virus
>Addgene plasmid #215867 | pSuperCRISPR-sgRNA-RL714-TTTA | addgene full sequence | sequence record 431655 | Addgene NGS Result
TGAAAGACCCCACCTGTAGGTTTGGCAAGCTAGCTTAAGTAACGCCATTTTGCAAGGCATGGAAAATACA
TAACTGAGAATAGAGAAGTTCAGATCAAGGTTAGGAACAGAGAGACAGCAGAATATGGGCCAAACAGGAT
ATCTGTGGTAAGCAGTTCCTGCCCCGGCTCAGGGCCAAGAACAGATGGTCCCCAGATGCGGTCCCGCCCT
CAGCAGTTTCTAGAGAACCATCAGATGTTTCCAGGGTGCCCCAAGGACCTGAAATGACCCTGTGCCTTAT
TTGAACTAACCAATCAGTTCGCTTCTCGCTTCTGTTCGCGCGCTTCTGCTCCCCGAGCTCAATAAAAGAG
CCCACAACCCCTCACTCGGCGCGCCAGTCCTCCGATAGACTGCGTCGCCCGGGTACCCGTATTCCCAATA
AAGCCTCTTGCTGTTTGCATCCGAATCGTGGACTCGCTGATCCTTGGGAGGGTCTCCTCAGATTGATTGA
CTGCCCACCTCGGGGGTCTTTCATTTGGAGGTTCCACCGAGATTTGGAGACCCCTGCCCAGGGACCACCG
ACCCCCCAGCCGGGAGGTAAGCTGGCCAGCGGTCGTTTCGTGTCTGTCTCTGTCTTTGTGCGTGTTTGTG
CCGGCATCTAATGTTTGCGCCTGCGTCTGTACTAGTTAGCTAACTAGCTCTGTATCTGGCGGACCCGTGG
TGGAACTGACGAGTTCTGAACACCCGGCCGCAACCCTGGGAGACGTCCCAGGGACTTTGGGGGCCGTTTT
TGTGGCCCGACCTGAGGAAGGGAGTCGATGTGGAATCCGACCCCGTCAGGATATGTGGTTCTGGTAGGAG
ACGAGAACCTAAAACAGTTCCCGCCTCCGTCTGAATTTTTGCTTTCGGTTTGGAACCGAAGCCGCGCGTC
TTGTCTGCTGCAGCGCTGCAGCATCGTTCTGTGTTGTCTCTGTCTGACTGTGTTTCTGTATTTGTCTGAA
AATTAGGGCCAGACTGTTACCACTCCCTTAAGTTTGACCTTAGGTCACTGGAAAGATGTCGAGCGGATCG
CTCACAACCAGTCGGTAGATGTCAAGAAGAGACGTTGGGTTACCTTCTGCTCTGCAGAATGGCCAACCTT
TAACGTCGGATGGCCGCGAGACGGCACCTTTAACCGAGACCTCATCACCCAGGTTAAGATCAAGGTCTTT
TCACCTGGCCCGCATGGACACCCAGACCAGGTCCCCTACATCGTGACCTGGGAAGCCTTGGCTTTTGACC
CCCCTCCCTGGGTCAAGCCCTTTGTACACCCTAAGCCTCCGCCTCCTCTTCCTCCATCCGCCCCGTCTCT
CCCCCTTGAACCTCCTCGTTCGACCCCGCCTCGATCCTCCCTTTATCCAGCCCTCACTCCTTCTCTAGGC
GCCGGAATTAGATCGATCTCTCGAGGTCGACGGTATCGATAAGCTTAAAAAAGCACCGACTCGGTGCCAC
TTTTTCAAGTTGATAACGGACTAGCCTTATTTAAACTTGCTATTTCTAGCTCTTAAACGAAGGTAGGCGT
TGTAGTTGCGGGATCTGTGGTCTCATACAGAACTTATAAGATTCCCAAATCCAAAGACATTTCACGTTTA
TGGTGATTTCCCAGAACACATAGCGACATGCAAATATTGCAGGGCGCCACTCCCCTGTCCCTCACAGCCA
TCTTCCTGCCAGGGCGCACGCGCGCTGGGTGTTCCCGCCTAGTGACACTGGGCCCGCGATTCCTTGGAGC
GGGTTGATGACGTCAGCGTTCGAATTCTACCGGGTAGGGGAGGCGCTTTTCCCAAGGCAGTCTGGAGCAT
GCGCTTTAGCAGCCCCGCTGGGCACTTGGCGCTACACAAGTGGCCTCTGGCCTCGCACACATTCCACATC
CACCGGTAGGCGCCAACCGGCTCCGTTCTTTGGTGGCCCCTTCGCGCCACCTTCTACTCCTCCCCTAGTC
AGGAAGTTCCCCCCCGCCCCGCAGCTCGCGTCGTGCAGGACGTGACAAATGGAAGTAGCACGTCTCACTA
GTCTCGTGCAGATGGACAGCACCGCTGAGCAATGGAAGCGGGTAGGCCTTTGGGGCAGCGGCCAATAGCA
GCTTTGCTCCTTCGCTTTCTGGGCTCAGAGGCTGGGAAGGGGTGGGTCCGGGGGCGGGCTCAGGGGCGGG
CTCAGGGGCGGGGCGGGCGCCCGAAGGTCCTCCGGAGGCCCGGCATTCTGCACGCTTCAAAAGCGCACGT
CTGCCGCGCTGTTCTCCTCTTCCTCATCTCCGGGCCTTTCGACCTGCAGCCCAAGCTAGCTTACCATGAC
CGAGTACAAGCCCACGGTGCGCCTCGCCACCCGCGACGACGTCCCCAGGGCCGTACGCACCCTCGCCGCC
GCGTTCGCCGACTACCCCGCCACGCGCCACACCGTCGATCCGGACCGCCACATCGAGCGGGTCACCGAGC
TGCAAGAACTCTTCCTCACGCGCGTCGGGCTCGACATCGGCAAGGTGTGGGTCGCGGACGACGGCGCCGC
GGTGGCGGTCTGGACCACGCCGGAGAGCGTCGAAGCGGGGGCGGTGTTCGCCGAGATCGGCCCGCGCATG
GCCGAGTTGAGCGGTTCCCGGCTGGCCGCGCAGCAACAGATGGAAGGCCTCCTGGCGCCGCACCGGCCCA
AGGAGCCCGCGTGGTTCCTGGCCACCGTCGGCGTCTCGCCCGACCACCAGGGCAAGGGTCTGGGCAGCGC
CGTCGTGCTCCCCGGAGTGGAGGCGGCCGAGCGCGCCGGGGTGCCCGCCTTCCTGGAGACCTCCGCGCCC
CGCAACCTCCCCTTCTACGAGCGGCTCGGCTTCACCGTCACCGCCGACGTCGAGGTGCCCGAAGGACCGC
GCACCTGGTGCATGACCCGCAAGCCCGGTGCCTGACGCCCGCCCCACGACCCGCAGCGCCCGACCGAAAG
GAGCGCACGACCCCATGCATCGATAAAATAAAAGATTTTATTTAGTCTCCAGAAAAAGGGGGGAATGAAA
GACCCCACCTGTAGGTTTGGCAAGCTAGAGAACCATCAGATGTTTCCAGGGTGCCCCAAGGACCTGAAAT
GACCCTGTGCCTTATTTGAACTAACCAATCAGTTCGCTTCTCGCTTCTGTTCGCGCGCTTCTGCTCCCCG
AGCTCAATAAAAGAGCCCACAACCCCTCACTCGGCGCGCCAGTCCTCCGATAGACTGCGTCGCCCGGGTA
CCCGTGTATCCAATAAACCCTCTTGCAGTTGCATCCGACTTGTGGTCTCGCTGTTCCTTGGGAGGGTCTC
CTCTGAGTGATTGACTACCCGTCAGCGGGGGTCTTTCATGGGTAACAGTTTCTTGAAGTTGGAGAACAAC
ATTCTGAGGGTAGGAGTCGAATATTAAGTAATCCTGACTCAATTAGCCACTGTTTTGAATCCACATACTC
CAATACTCCTGAAATAGTTCATTATGGACAGCGCAGAAAGAGCTGGGGAGAATTGTGAAATTGTTATCCG
CTCACAATTCCACACAACATACGAGCCGGAAGCATAAAGTGTAAAGCCTGGGGTGCCTAATGAGTGAGCT
AACTCACATTAATTGCGTTGCGCTCACTGCCCGCTTTCCAGTCGGGAAACCTGTCGTGCCAGCTGCATTA
ATGAATCGGCCAACGCGCGGGGAGAGGCGGTTTGCGTATTGGGCGCTCTTCCGCTTCCTCGCTCACTGAC
TCGCTGCGCTCGGTCGTTCGGCTGCGGCGAGCGGTATCAGCTCACTCAAAGGCGGTAATACGGTTATCCA
CAGAATCAGGGGATAACGCAGGAAAGAACATGTGAGCAAAAGGCCAGCAAAAGGCCAGGAACCGTAAAAA
GGCCGCGTTGCTGGCGTTTTTCCATAGGCTCCGCCCCCCTGACGAGCATCACAAAAATCGACGCTCAAGT
CAGAGGTGGCGAAACCCGACAGGACTATAAAGATACCAGGCGTTTCCCCCTGGAAGCTCCCTCGTGCGCT
CTCCTGTTCCGACCCTGCCGCTTACCGGATACCTGTCCGCCTTTCTCCCTTCGGGAAGCGTGGCGCTTTC
TCATAGCTCACGCTGTAGGTATCTCAGTTCGGTGTAGGTCGTTCGCTCCAAGCTGGGCTGTGTGCACGAA
CCCCCCGTTCAGCCCGACCGCTGCGCCTTATCCGGTAACTATCGTCTTGAGTCCAACCCGGTAAGACACG
ACTTATCGCCACTGGCAGCAGCCACTGGTAACAGGATTAGCAGAGCGAGGTATGTAGGCGGTGCTACAGA
GTTCTTGAAGTGGTGGCCTAACTACGGCTACACTAGAAGAACAGTATTTGGTATCTGCGCTCTGCTGAAG
CCAGTTACCTTCGGAAAAAGAGTTGGTAGCTCTTGATCCGGCAAACAAACCACCGCTGGTAGCGGTGGTT
TTTTTGTTTGCAAGCAGCAGATTACGCGCAGAAAAAAAGGATCTCAAGAAGATCCTTTGATCTTTTCTAC
GGGGTCTGACGCTCAGTGGAACGAAAACTCACGTTAAGGGATTTTGGTCATGAGATTATCAAAAAGGATC
TTCACCTAGATCCTTTTAAATTAAAAATGAAGTTTTAAATCAATCTAAAGTATATATGAGTAAACTTGGT
CTGACAGTTACCAATGCTTAATCAGTGAGGCACCTATCTCAGCGATCTGTCTATTTCGTTCATCCATAGT
TGCCTGACTCCCCGTCGTGTAGATAACTACGATACGGGAGGGCTTACCATCTGGCCCCAGTGCTGCAATG
ATACCGCGAGACCCACGCTCACCGGCTCCAGATTTATCAGCAATAAACCAGCCAGCCGGAAGGGCCGAGC
GCAGAAGTGGTCCTGCAACTTTATCCGCCTCCATCCAGTCTATTAATTGTTGCCGGGAAGCTAGAGTAAG
TAGTTCGCCAGTTAATAGTTTGCGCAACGTTGTTGCCATTGCTACAGGCATCGTGGTGTCACGCTCGTCG
TTTGGTATGGCTTCATTCAGCTCCGGTTCCCAACGATCAAGGCGAGTTACATGATCCCCCATGTTGTGCA
AAAAAGCGGTTAGCTCCTTCGGTCCTCCGATCGTTGTCAGAAGTAAGTTGGCCGCAGTGTTATCACTCAT
GGTTATGGCAGCACTGCATAATTCTCTTACTGTCATGCCATCCGTAAGATGCTTTTCTGTGACTGGTGAG
TACTCAACCAAGTCATTCTGAGAATAGTGTATGCGGCGACCGAGTTGCTCTTGCCCGGCGTCAATACGGG
ATAATACCGCGCCACATAGCAGAACTTTAAAAGTGCTCATCATTGGAAAACGTTCTTCGGGGCGAAAACT
CTCAAGGATCTTACCGCTGTTGAGATCCAGTTCGATGTAACCCACTCGTGCACCCAACTGATCTTCAGCA
TCTTTTACTTTCACCAGCGTTTCTGGGTGAGCAAAAACAGGAAGGCAAAATGCCGCAAAAAAGGGAATAA
GGGCGACACGGAAATGTTGAATACTCATACTCTTCCTTTTTCAATATTATTGAAGCATTTATCAGGGTTA
TTGTCTCATGAGCGGATACATATTTGAATGTATTTAGAAAAATAAACAAATAGGGGTTCCGCGCACATTT
CCCCGAAAAGTGCCACCTGACGTCTAAGAAACCATTATTATCATGACATTAACCTATAAAAATAGGCGTA
TCACGAGGCCCTTTCGTCTCGCGCGTTTCGGTGATGACGGTGAAAACCTCTGACACATGCAGCTCCCGGA
GACGGTCACAGCTTGTCTGTAAGCGGATGCCGGGAGCAGACAAGCCCGTCAGGGCGCGTCAGCGGGTGTT
GGCGGGTGTCGGGGCTGGCTTAACTATGCGGCATCAGAGCAGATTGTACTGAGAGTGCACCATATGCGGT
GTGAAATACCGCACAGATGCGTAAGGAGAAAATACCGCATCAGGCGCCATTCGCCATTCAGGCTGCGCAA
CTGTTGGGAAGGGCGATCGGTGCGGGCCTCTTCGCTATTACGCCAGCTGGCGAAAGGGGGATGTGCTGCA
AGGCGATTAAGTTGGGTAACGCCAGGGTTTTCCCAGTCACGACGTTGTAAAACGACGGCGCAAGGAATGG
TGCATGCAAGGAGATGGCGCCCAACAGTCCCCCGGCCACGGGGCCTGCCACCATACCCACGCCGAAACAA
GCGCTCATGAGCCCGAAGTGGCGAGCCCGATCTTCCCCATCGGTGATGTCGGCGATATAGGCGCCAGCAA
CCGCACCTGTGGCGCCGGTGATGCCGGCCACGATGCGTCCGGCGTAGAGGCGATTAGTCCAATTTGTTAA
AGACAGGATATCAGTGGTCCAGGCTCTAGTTTTGACTCAACAATATCACCAGCTGAAGCCTATAGAGTAC
GAGCCATAGATAAAATAAAAGATTTTATTTAGTCTCCAGAAAAAGGGGGGAA
